Addgene plasmid #246294: p305N-11
Purpose: Evaluation of CiU6.3c8 promoter (Pol III promoter) sequence variation for CRISPR-Cas9 editing of mEGFP in a Nicotiana benthamiana reporter line
Depositing lab: Chung-Jui Tsai. Depositing organization: University of Georgia. Publication: A compendium of nonredundant short polymerase III promoters for CRISPR applications. Deguchi M, Sinclair KM, Patel A, Coile M, Ortega MA, Bewg WP, Tsai CJ. Plant Physiol. 2025 Jul 3;198(3):kiaf294. doi: 10.1093/plphys/kiaf294. PubMed 40673482.
Backbone
  Vector backbone: p305N
  Vector type: Plant Expression, CRISPR
Growth in bacteria
  Bacterial resistance: Kanamycin, 50 μg/mL
  Growth temperature: 37°C
  Growth strain: DH5alpha
  Copy number: High Copy
Gene/Insert
  Gene/Insert name: CiU6.3c8 promoter
  gRNA/shRNA sequence: CATGCCCGAAGGCTACGTCC
  Species: Cichorium intybus
  Mutation: A-to-C (-23 from TSS)
  Promoter: CiU6.3c8 promoter
  Cloning method: Gibson Cloning
Terms and licenses: Academic/Nonprofit Terms; Industry Terms: Not Available to Industry
How to cite: p305N-11 was a gift from Chung-Jui Tsai (Addgene plasmid # 246294 ; http://n2t.net/addgene:246294 ; RRID:Addgene_246294)
