[The description below was written by a language model from this plasmid's Addgene catalogue record and pLannotate feature annotations shown in this document.]
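Description:
p305N-11 is a 12.8 kb binary T-DNA vector for plant CRISPR-Cas9 editing, built on the p305N backbone. It was made to test how sequence variation in a short RNA polymerase III promoter affects guide RNA expression. Outside the T-DNA borders, the backbone carries a high-copy ColE1/pUC-type origin for propagation in E. coli. It also carries the broad-host-range incP oriV with its activator gene trfA, an arrangement typical of binary vectors that must also replicate in Agrobacterium, although the record does not name that host. An aphA-3 kanamycin resistance gene provides bacterial selection.

Between the nopaline-type left and right border repeats, the annotated T-DNA holds three modules. Nearest the left border is an nptII (NeoR/KanR) gene, which presumably serves as the plant selectable marker; its promoter and terminator are not annotated. Next is the guide cassette, in which the CiU6.3c8 promoter drives a 20-nt spacer fused to the Streptococcus pyogenes gRNA scaffold. This promoter is a U6 variant from chicory (Cichorium intybus) carrying an A-to-C change at position -23 relative to the transcription start site, and it is not itself annotated in the feature table. The short "VN155" hit immediately upstream of the scaffold is most likely the spacer, matched because it targets a GFP-family sequence. The third module is an S. pyogenes Cas9 coding sequence terminated by the Arabidopsis HSP18.2 terminator. The Cas9 promoter is not identified. The region upstream of Cas9 shows fragmentary matches to the Arabidopsis HST gene, which may reflect genomic sequence within an unannotated regulatory region.

The plasmid is one of a series comparing Pol III promoter variants, with editing of mEGFP in a Nicotiana benthamiana reporter line as the readout.
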