Features (pLannotate 1.2.2; 15 found; start..end, strand, type, name):
      1..589     +  rep_origin     ori: high-copy-number ColE1/pMB1/pBR322/pUC origin of replication
    778..805     -  CDS            TetR (fragment): tetracycline resistance regulatory protein; tetR
    829..1977    -  CDS            trfA: trans-acting replication protein that binds to and activates oriV
   2276..3070    -  CDS            KanR: aminoglycoside phosphotransferase; aphA-3; confers resistance to kanamycin
   3282..3913    -  rep_origin     oriV: incP origin of replication
   3993..4017    +  misc_feature   LB T-DNA repeat: left border repeat from nopaline C58 T-DNA
   4532..5326    -  CDS            NeoR/KanR: aminoglycoside phosphotransferase from Tn5; aph(3')-II (or nptII); confers resistance to neomycin, kanamycin, and G418 (Geneticin®)
   6333..6352    +  CDS            VN155(I152L) (fragment): improved N-terminal fragment of mVenus for use in bimolecular fluorescence complementation (BiFC) (Kodama and Hu, 2010)
   6353..6428    +  misc_RNA       gRNA scaffold: guide RNA scaffold for the Streptococcus pyogenes CRISPR/Cas9 system
   6470..6841    +  CDS            HST (fragment): HSTC_ARATH - Also known as HPT2, VTE2-2. Experimental evidence at protein level: Swiss-Prot protein existence level 1. Involved in the synthesis of plastoquinone-9. Can use both homogentisic acid and 2,5-dihydroxyphenylacetic acid gamma-lactone as prenyl acceptors, and solanesyl diphosphate > farnesyl diphosphate > geranylgeranyl diphosphate >> phytyl diphosphate as prenyl donors. Do not catalyze the decardoxylation of homogentisate uncoupled from prenylation. From Arabidopsis thaliana (Mouse-ear cress).
   6993..7076    +  CDS            HST (fragment): HSTC_ARATH - Also known as HPT2, VTE2-2. Experimental evidence at protein level: Swiss-Prot protein existence level 1. Involved in the synthesis of plastoquinone-9. Can use both homogentisic acid and 2,5-dihydroxyphenylacetic acid gamma-lactone as prenyl acceptors, and solanesyl diphosphate > farnesyl diphosphate > geranylgeranyl diphosphate >> phytyl diphosphate as prenyl donors. Do not catalyze the decardoxylation of homogentisate uncoupled from prenylation. From Arabidopsis thaliana (Mouse-ear cress).
   7342..7416    +  CDS            HST (fragment): HSTC_ARATH - Also known as HPT2, VTE2-2. Experimental evidence at protein level: Swiss-Prot protein existence level 1. Involved in the synthesis of plastoquinone-9. Can use both homogentisic acid and 2,5-dihydroxyphenylacetic acid gamma-lactone as prenyl acceptors, and solanesyl diphosphate > farnesyl diphosphate > geranylgeranyl diphosphate >> phytyl diphosphate as prenyl donors. Do not catalyze the decardoxylation of homogentisate uncoupled from prenylation. From Arabidopsis thaliana (Mouse-ear cress).
   8112..12215   +  CDS            cas9: CAS9_STRP1 - Also known as csn1 From Streptococcus pyogenes serotype M1.
  12255..12503   +  terminator     HSP terminator: efficient transcription terminator from the Arabidopsis thaliana heat shock protein 18.2 gene (Nagaya et al., 2010)
  12522..12546   +  misc_feature   RB T-DNA repeat: right border repeat from nopaline C58 T-DNA
>Addgene plasmid #246294 | p305N-11 | addgene full sequence | sequence record 491151 | Addgene NGS Result
TTGAGATCCTTTTTTTCTGCGCGTAATCTGCTGCTTGCAAACAAAAAAACCACCGCTACCAGCGGTGGTT
TGTTTGCCGGATCAAGAGCTACCAACTCTTTTTCCGAAGGTAACTGGCTTCAGCAGAGCGCAGATACCAA
ATACTGTTCTTCTAGTGTAGCCGTAGTTAGGCCACCACTTCAAGAACTCTGTAGCACCGCCTACATACCT
CGCTCTGCTAATCCTGTTACCAGTGGCTGCTGCCAGTGGCGATAAGTCGTGTCTTACCGGGTTGGACTCA
AGACGATAGTTACCGGATAAGGCGCAGCGGTCGGGCTGAACGGGGGGTTCGTGCACACAGCCCAGCTTGG
AGCGAACGACCTACACCGAACTGAGATACCTACAGCGTGAGCTATGAGAAAGCGCCACGCTTCCCGAAGG
GAGAAAGGCGGACAGGTATCCGGTAAGCGGCAGGGTCGGAACAGGAGAGCGCACGAGGGAGCTTCCAGGG
GGAAACGCCTGGTATCTTTATAGTCCTGTCGGGTTTCGCCACCTCTGACTTGAGCGTCGATTTTTGTGAT
GCTCGTCAGGGGGGCGGAGCCTATGGAAAAACGCCAGCAACGCGGCCTTTTTACGGTTCCTGGCCTTTTG
CTGGCCTTTTGCTCACATGTTCTTTCCTGCGTTATCCCCTGATTCTGTGGATAACCGTATTACCGCCTTT
GAGTGAGCTGATACCGCTCGCCGCAGCCGAACGACCGAGCGCAGCGAGTCAGTGAGCGAGGAAGCGGAAG
AGGATCTCAGTAAAGCGCTGGCTGCTGAACCCCCAGCCGGAACTGACCCCACAAGGCCCTAGCGTTTGCA
ATGCACCAGGTCATCATTGACCCAGGCGTGTTCCACCAGGCCGCTGCCTCGCAACTCTTCGCAGGCTTCG
CCGACCTGCTCGCGCCACTTCTTCACGCGGGTGGAATCCGATCCGCACATGAGGCGGAAGGTTTCCAGCT
TGAGCGGGTACGGCTCCCGGTGCGAGCTGAAATAGTCGAACATCCGTCGGGCCGTCGGCGACAGCTTGCG
GTACTTCTCCCATATGAATTTCGTGTAGTGGTCGCCAGCAAACAGCACGACGATTTCCTCGTCGATCAGG
ACCTGGCAACGGGACGTTTTCTTGCCACGGTCCAGGACGCGGAAGCGGTGCAGCAGCGACACCGATTCCA
GGTGCCCAACGCGGTCGGACGTGAAGCCCATCGCCGTCGCCTGTAGGCGCGACAGGCATTCCTCGGCCTT
CGTGTAATACCGGCCATTGATCGACCAGCCCAGGTCCTGGCAAAGCTCGTAGAACGTGAAGGTGATCGGC
TCGCCGATAGGGGTGCGCTTCGCGTACTCCAACACCTGCTGCCACACCAGTTCGTCATCGTCGGCCCGCA
GCTCGACGCCGGTGTAGGTGATCTTCACGTCCTTGTTGACGTGGAAAATGACCTTGTTTTGCAGCGCCTC
GCGCGGGATTTTCTTGTTGCGCGTGGTGAACAGGGCAGAGCGGGCCGTGTCGTTTGGCATCGCTCGCATC
GTGTCCGGCCACGGCGCAATATCGAACAAGGAAAGCTGCATTTCCTTGATCTGCTGCTTCGTGTGTTTCA
GCAACGCGGCTTGCTTGGCCTCGCTGACCTGTTTTGCCAGGTCCTCGCCGGCGGTTTTTCGCTTCTTGGT
CGTCATAGTTCCTCGCGTGTCGATGGTCATCGACTTCGCCAAACCTGCCGCCTCCTGTTCGAGACGACGC
GAACGCTCCACGGCGGCCGATGGCGCGGGCAGGGCAGGGGGAGCCAGTTGCACGCTGTCGCGCTCGATCT
TGGCCGTAGCTTGCTGGGCCATCGAGCCGACGGACTGGAAGGTTTCGCGGGGCGCACGCATGACGGTGCG
GCTTGCGATGGTTTCGGCATCCTCGGCGGAAAACCCCGCGTCGATCAGTTCTTGCCTGTATGCCTTCCGG
TCAAACGTCCGATTCATTCACCCTCCTTGCGGGATTGCCCCGACTCACGCCGGGGCAATGTGCCCTTATT
CCTGATTTGATCCGCCTGGTGCCTTGGTGTCCAGATAATCCACCTTATCGGCAATGAAGTCGGTCCCGTA
GACCGTCTGGCCGTCCTTCTCGTACTTGGTATTCCGAATCTTGCCCTGCACGAATACCAGCGACCCCTTG
CCCAAATACTTGCCGTGGGCCTCGGCCTGAGAGCCAAAACACTTGATGCGGAAGAAGTCGGTGCGCTCCT
GCTTGTCGCCAGCATCGTTGCGCCACATCTAGGTACTAAAACAATTCATCCAGTAAAATATAATATTTTA
TTTTCTCCCAATCAGGCTTGATCCCCAGTAAGTCAAAAAATAGCTCGACATACTGTTCTTCCCCAATATC
CTCCCTGATCGACCGGACGCAGAAGGCAATGTCATACCACTTGTCCGCCCTGCCGCTTCTCCCAAGATCA
ATAAAGCCACTTACTTTGCCATCTTTCACAAAGATGTTGCTGTCTCCCAGGTCGCCGTGGGAAAAGACAA
GTTCCTCTTCGGGCTTTTCCGTCTTTAAAAAATCATACAGCTCGCGCGGATCTTTAAATGGGGTGTCTTC
TTCCCAGTTTTCGCAATCCACATCGGCCAGATCGTTATTCAGTAAGTAATCCAATTCGGCTAAGCGGCTG
TCTAAGCTATTCGTATAGGGACAATCCGATATGTCGATGGAGTGAAAGAGCCTGATGCACTCCGCATACA
GCTCGATAATCTTTTCAGGGCTTTGTTCATCTTCATACTCTTCCGAGCAAAGGACGCCATCGGCCTCACT
CATGAGCAGATTGCTCCAGCCATCATGCCGTTCAAGGTGCAGGACCTTTGGAACAGGCAGCTTTCCTTCC
AGCCATAGCATCATGTCCTTTTCCCGTTCCACATCATAGGTGGTCCCTTTATACCGGCTGTCCGTCATTT
TTAAATATAGGTTTTCATTTTCTCCCACCAGCTTATATACCTTAGCAGGAGACATTCCTTCCGTATCTTT
TACGCAGCGGTATTTTTCGATCAGTTTTTTCAATTCCGGTGATATTCTCATTTTAGCCATTTATTATTTC
CTTCCTCTTTTCTACAGTATTTAAAGATACCCCAAGAAGCTAATTATAACAAGACGAACTCCAATTCACT
GTTCCTTGCATTCTAAAACTTTAAATACCAGAAAACAGCTTTTTCAAAGTTGTTTTCAAAGTTGGCGTAT
AACATAGTATCGACGGAGCCGATTTTGAAACCACAATTATGGGTGATGCTGCCAACGCGAGAGCGGGCCG
GGAGGGTTCGAGAAGGGGGGGCACCCCCCTTCGGCGTGCGCGGTCACGCGCACAGGGCGCAGCCCTGGTT
AAAAACAAGGTTTATAAATATTGGTTTAAAAGCAGGTTAAAAGACAGGTTAGCGGTGGCCGAAAAACGGG
CGGAAACCCTTGCAAATGCTGGATTTTCTGCCTGTGGACAGCCCCTCAAATGTCAATAGGTGCGCCCCTC
ATCTGTCAGCACTCTGCCCCTCAAGTGTCAAGGATCGCGCCCCTCATCTGTCAGTAGTCGCGCCCCTCAA
GTGTCAATACCGCAGGGCACTTATCCCCAGGCTTGTCCACATCATCTGTGGGAAACTCGCGTAAAATCAG
GCGTTTTCGCCGATTTGCGAGGCTGGCCAGCTCCACGTCGCCGGCCGAAATCGAGCCTGCCCCTCATCTG
TCAACGCCGCGCCGGGTGAGTCGGCCCCTCAAGTGTCAACGTCCGCCCCTCATCTGTCAGTGAGGGCCAA
GTTTTCCGCGAGGTATCCACAACGCCGGCGGCTGCGGTGTCTCGCACACGGCTTCGACGGCGTTTCTGGC
GCGTTTGCAGGGCCATAGACGGCCGCCAGCCCAGCGGCGAGGGCAACCAGCCCGGTGAGCGTCTCTAGTG
GACTGATGGGCTGCCTGTATCGAGTGGTGATTTTGTGCCGAGCTGCCGGTCGGGGAGCTGTTGGCTGGCT
GGTGGCAGGATATATTGTGGTGTAAACAAATTGACGATTTAAATGGTAGGCGCGGCTTAATTAAGCGCTT
AATTAAGCGCTTAATTAAGCGCTTAATAAGCCGCGCCGTACCCCAATAGTCTCGACAGACACATAGCACC
TAACATTATTGCTTAAATTTACTATTTTTTTACTATATTATACTCAACCCAATGAGCATAAAGACTGTAA
AATCTCAAATTCCTGAGAAGCATATTTATCGATCCCACAGACTTGATAGTTCCATAATCCATACGCTGCA
GCCAAATTGCTAGTGTGTTGAACATTTAACACGTAGAGAACTAGAAAAGATATAAAACTAAGATTGATAT
CCAAAATAGACGAGAACAATAAGCAAAAACTCTTAGTTTTGAAATAAATCAACAATCCCGAGGGTTGTCA
CATACATCAAAAACGAAAATCCATATAGCAAAAAAAACTCTAAATTACCGTTCGACAAAAAGAGAAAACT
GATAGGACATTTGCTAAACATTAAAATCAAAATTTGGATCAAGCCGAATTCTCAGAAGAACTCGTCAAGA
AGGCGATAGAAGGCGATGCGCTGCGAATCGGGAGCGGCGATACCGTAAAGCACGAGGAAGCGGTCAGCCC
ATTCGCCGCCAAGCTCTTCAGCAATATCACGGGTAGCCAACGCTATGTCCTGATAGCGGTCCGCCACACC
CAGCCGGCCACAGTCGATGAATCCAGAAAAGCGGCCATTTTCCACCATGATATTCGGCAAGCAGGCATCG
CCATGGGTCACGACGAGATCATCGCCGTCGGGCATGCGCGCCTTGAGCCTGGCGAACAGTTCGGCTGGCG
CGAGCCCCTGATGCTCTTCGTCCAGATCATCCTGATCGACAAGACCGGCTTCCATCCGAGTACGTGCTCG
CTCGATGCGATGTTTCGCTTGGTGGTCGAATGGGCAGGTAGCCGGATCAAGCGTATGCAGCCGCCGCATT
GCATCAGCCATGATGGATACTTTCTCGGCAGGAGCAAGGTGAGATGACAGGAGATCCTGCCCCGGCACTT
CGCCCAATAGCAGCCAGTCCCTTCCCGCTTCAGTGACAACGTCGAGCACAGCTGCGCAAGGAACGCCCGT
CGTGGCCAGCCACGATAGCCGCGCTGCCTCGTCCTGCAGTTCATTCAGGGCACCGGACAGGTCGGTCTTG
ACAAAAAGAACCGGGCGCCCCTGCGCTGACAGCCGGAACACGGCGGCATCAGAGCAGCCGATTGTCTGTT
GTGCCCAGTCATAGCCGAATAGCCTCTCCACCCAAGCGGCCGGAGAACCTGCGTGCAATCCATCTTGTTC
AATCATCTCGAGACGTACCGCGCGATGCATTCGAAGATCGATCCTTCGCCTGGAGGAGAGAAATCAGTGG
CGCTGCGGCTTTTAGGGTTTCTTTGTTGATGGAATGAGAGTGTAAGCTCTGCCAGTGCCACTTTATTAGG
GTTTTACAAGCCCTTTTCTTCGTAATTGGGCCTGACATTTTGTGCCACTTGGGCCTTTAGAGATGAAAAT
GTATATTGGGCTTAAGTTGACTTGAAGGATAAATTAGTTTAGGATATTACGTTTTTTATGAGAATTGGTG
TGTCGGATACATGTATATGATGCATTCAAATATATGTATTCTAGATACATTTAAGTTTAGATACAATCTA
AAATGTGTCTTTAATTACAGGACTGTAACTAAAATACTTAATGTAAGAAGAATATTACTCCTTTAATAGC
TTTTGAGTATATCTAGTCTAACATCTTTTAAAAAAGTCTAATTTCTTTCATTTATTTTTCGAGCAATAGC
AAAGTGCATAATTATTTTTTTCTTCTAGAAATTCAGATTTGTTTCTCTAAATTTTGAGATTCTTTTCTCA
ATTTTGTATGTCTAGAGAACAATGTGTATTTTTCACTCTAGTTGGTTGTTACTTTGTTGAATGTTCTGAT
AAAAGTATATTGTTATTTCTGAAGTAGATATAAACCTTCATTTGGAAATTATACATAAATCAAAATCGTT
AATTATCTAGATCAAGATATATGCCCTTTTCCTAATGTATTTGATACATGCACCTAATTTCACTAGATGT
ATCTTTTCTATTTTTTAAATTATGAATAGTTAATTTTTTCCATATGTGTATTTGATACATACTTCATGAC
TTTAAAAAATTAATTATATACCAGATATATGTATTTAAAATTTGTTATGTATTTAAAGTATGTATATGAT
TATTCGATATTAATCTCTTCGATGAAGGCCTATGGCTTCCCACATCGCTCTTTGAAACAACATCGTCATG
CTTTATATCGACTCGCCTTCAACCATAGTTCGCATGCCCGAAGGCTACGTCCGTTTTAGAGCTAGAAATA
GCAAGTTAAAATAAGGCTAGTCCGTTATCAACTTGAAAAAGTGGCACCGAGTCGGTGCTTTTTTTACTAG
TGGAGCTCAACTTTTGATTCGCTATTTGCAGTGCACCTGTGGCGTTCATCACATCTTTTGTGACACTGTT
TGCACTGGTCATTGCTATTACAAAGGACCTTCCTGATGTTGAAGGAGATCGAAAGTAAGTAACTGCACGC
ATAACCATTTTCTTTCCGCTCTTTGGCTCAATCCATTTGACAGTCAAAGACAATGTTTAACCAGCTCCGT
TTGATATATTGTCTTTATGTGTTTGTTCAAGCATGTTTAGTTAATCATGCCTTTGATTGATCTTGAATAG
GTTCCAAATATCAACCCTGGCAACAAAACTTGGAGTGAGAAACATTGCATTCCTCGGTTCTGGACTTCTG
CTAGTAAATTATGTTTCAGCCATATCACTAGCTTTCTACATGCCTCAGGTGAATTCATCTATTTCCGTCT
TAACTATTTCGGTTAATTAAAGCACGAACACCATTACTGCATGTAGAAGCTTGATAAACTATCGCCACCA
ATTTATTTTTGTTGCGATATTGTTACTTTCCTCAGTATGCAGCTTTGAAAAGACCAACCCTCTTATCCTT
TAACAATGAACAGGTTTTTAGAGGTAGCTTGATGATTCCTGCACATGTGATCTTGGCTTCAGGCTTAATT
TTCCAGGTAAAGCATTATGAGATACTCTTATATCTCTTACATACTTTTGAGATAATGCACAAGAACTTCA
TAACTATATGCTTTAGTTTCTGCATTTGACACTGCCAAATTCATTAATCTCTAATATCTTTGTTGTTGAT
CTTTGGTAGACATGGGTACTAGAAAAAGCAAACTACACCAAGGTAAAATACTTTTGTACAAACATAAACT
CGTTATCACGGAACATCAATGGAGTGTATATCTAACGGAGTGTAGAAACATTTGATTATTGCAGGAAGCT
ATCTCAGGATATTATCGGTTTATATGGAATCTCTTCTACGCAGAGTATCTGTTATTCCCCTTCCTCTAGC
TTTCAATTTCATGGTGAGGATATGCAGTTTTCTTTGTATATCATTCTTCTTCTTCTTTGTAGCTTGGAGT
CAAAATCGGTTCCTTCATGTACATACATCAAGGATATGTCCTTCTGAATTTTTATATCTTGCAATAAAAA
TGCTTGTACCAATTGAAACACCAGCTTTTTGAGTTCTATGATCACTGACTTGGTTCTAACCAAAAAAAAA
AAAATGTTTAATTTACATATCTAAAAGTAGGTTTAGGGAAACCTAAACAGTAAAATATTTGTATATTATT
CGAATTTCACTCATCATAAAAACTTAAATTGCACCATAAAATTTTGTTTTACTATTAATGATGTAATTTG
TGTAACTTAAGATAAAAATAATATTCCGTAAGTTAACCGGCTAAAACCACGTATAAACCAGGGAACCTGT
TAAACCGGTTCTTTACTGGATAAAGAAATGAAAGCCCATGTAGACAGCTCCATTAGAGCCCAAACCCTAA
ATTTCTCATCTATATAAAAGGAGTGACATTAGGGTTTTTGTTCGTCCTCTTAAAGCTTCTCGTTTTCTCT
GCCGTCTCTCTCATTCGCGCGACGCAAACGATCTTCAGGTGATCTTCTTTCTCCAAATCCTCTCTCATAA
CTCTGATTTCGTACTTGTGTATTTGAGCTCACGCTCTGTTTCTCTCACCACAGCAGCTAGCATGGACAAG
AAGTACTCCATTGGGCTCGATATCGGCACAAACAGCGTCGGCTGGGCCGTCATTACGGACGAGTACAAGG
TGCCGAGCAAAAAATTCAAAGTTCTGGGCAATACCGATCGCCACAGCATAAAGAAGAACCTCATTGGCGC
CCTCCTGTTCGACTCCGGGGAGACGGCCGAAGCCACGCGGCTCAAAAGAACAGCACGGCGCAGATATACC
CGCAGAAAGAATCGGATCTGCTACCTGCAGGAGATCTTTAGTAATGAGATGGCTAAGGTGGATGACTCTT
TCTTCCATAGGCTGGAGGAGTCCTTTTTGGTGGAGGAGGATAAAAAGCACGAGCGCCACCCAATCTTTGG
CAATATCGTGGACGAGGTGGCGTACCATGAAAAGTACCCAACCATATATCATCTGAGGAAGAAGCTTGTA
GACAGTACTGATAAGGCTGACTTGCGGTTGATCTATCTCGCGCTGGCGCATATGATCAAATTTCGGGGAC
ACTTCCTCATCGAGGGGGACCTGAACCCAGACAACAGCGATGTCGACAAACTCTTTATCCAACTGGTTCA
GACTTACAATCAGCTTTTCGAAGAGAACCCGATCAACGCATCCGGAGTTGACGCCAAAGCAATCCTGAGC
GCTAGGCTGTCCAAATCCCGGCGGCTCGAAAACCTCATCGCACAGCTCCCTGGGGAGAAGAAGAACGGCC
TGTTTGGTAATCTTATCGCCCTGTCACTCGGGCTGACCCCCAACTTTAAATCTAACTTCGACCTGGCCGA
AGATGCCAAGCTTCAACTGAGCAAAGACACCTACGATGATGATCTCGACAATCTGCTGGCCCAGATCGGC
GACCAGTACGCAGACCTTTTTTTGGCGGCAAAGAACCTGTCAGACGCCATTCTGCTGAGTGATATTCTGC
GAGTGAACACGGAGATCACCAAAGCTCCGCTGAGCGCTAGTATGATCAAGCGCTATGATGAGCACCACCA
AGACTTGACTTTGCTGAAGGCCCTTGTCAGACAGCAACTGCCTGAGAAGTACAAGGAAATTTTCTTCGAT
CAGTCTAAAAATGGCTACGCCGGATACATTGACGGCGGAGCAAGCCAGGAGGAATTTTACAAATTTATTA
AGCCCATCTTGGAAAAAATGGACGGCACCGAGGAGCTGCTGGTAAAGCTTAACAGAGAAGATCTGTTGCG
CAAACAGCGCACTTTCGACAATGGAAGCATCCCCCACCAGATTCACCTGGGCGAACTGCACGCTATCCTC
AGGCGGCAAGAGGATTTCTACCCCTTTTTGAAAGATAACAGGGAAAAGATTGAGAAAATCCTCACATTTC
GGATACCCTACTATGTAGGCCCCCTCGCCCGGGGAAATTCCAGATTCGCGTGGATGACTCGCAAATCAGA
AGAGACCATCACTCCCTGGAACTTCGAGGAAGTCGTGGATAAGGGGGCCTCTGCCCAGTCCTTCATCGAA
AGGATGACTAACTTTGATAAAAATCTGCCTAACGAAAAGGTGCTTCCTAAACACTCTCTGCTGTACGAGT
ACTTCACAGTTTATAACGAGCTGACCAAGGTCAAATACGTCACAGAAGGGATGAGAAAGCCAGCATTCCT
GTCTGGAGAGCAGAAGAAAGCTATCGTGGACCTCCTCTTCAAGACGAACCGGAAAGTTACCGTGAAACAG
CTCAAAGAAGACTATTTCAAAAAGATTGAATGTTTCGACTCTGTTGAAATCAGCGGAGTGGAGGATCGCT
TCAACGCATCCCTGGGAACGTATCACGATCTCCTGAAAATCATTAAAGACAAGGACTTCCTGGACAATGA
GGAGAACGAGGACATTCTTGAGGACATTGTCCTCACCCTTACGTTGTTTGAAGATAGGGAGATGATTGAA
GAACGCTTGAAAACTTACGCTCATCTCTTCGACGACAAAGTCATGAAACAGCTCAAGAGGCGCCGATATA
CAGGATGGGGGCGGCTGTCAAGAAAACTGATCAATGGCATCCGAGACAAGCAGAGTGGAAAGACAATCCT
GGATTTTCTTAAGTCCGATGGATTTGCCAACCGGAACTTCATGCAGTTGATCCATGATGACTCTCTCACC
TTTAAGGAGGACATCCAGAAAGCACAAGTTTCTGGCCAGGGGGACAGTCTTCACGAGCACATCGCTAATC
TTGCAGGTAGCCCAGCTATCAAAAAGGGAATACTGCAGACCGTTAAGGTCGTGGATGAACTCGTCAAAGT
AATGGGAAGGCATAAGCCCGAGAATATCGTTATCGAGATGGCCCGAGAGAACCAAACTACCCAGAAGGGA
CAGAAGAACAGTAGGGAAAGGATGAAGAGGATTGAAGAGGGTATAAAAGAACTGGGGTCCCAAATCCTTA
AGGAACACCCAGTTGAAAACACCCAGCTTCAGAATGAGAAGCTCTACCTGTACTACCTGCAGAACGGCAG
GGACATGTACGTGGATCAGGAACTGGACATCAATCGGCTCTCCGACTACGACGTGGATCATATCGTGCCC
CAGTCTTTTCTCAAAGATGATTCTATTGATAATAAAGTGTTGACAAGATCCGATAAAAATAGAGGGAAGA
GTGATAACGTCCCCTCAGAAGAAGTTGTCAAGAAAATGAAAAATTATTGGCGGCAGCTGCTGAACGCCAA
ACTGATCACACAACGGAAGTTCGATAATCTGACTAAGGCTGAACGAGGTGGCCTGTCTGAGTTGGATAAA
GCCGGCTTCATCAAAAGGCAGCTTGTTGAGACACGCCAGATCACCAAGCACGTGGCCCAAATTCTCGATT
CACGCATGAACACCAAGTACGATGAAAATGACAAACTGATTCGAGAGGTGAAAGTTATTACTCTGAAGTC
TAAGCTGGTCTCAGATTTCAGAAAGGACTTTCAGTTTTATAAGGTGAGAGAGATCAACAATTACCACCAT
GCGCATGATGCCTACCTGAATGCAGTGGTAGGCACTGCACTTATCAAAAAATATCCCAAGCTTGAATCTG
AATTTGTTTACGGAGACTATAAAGTGTACGATGTTAGGAAAATGATCGCAAAGTCTGAGCAGGAAATAGG
CAAGGCCACCGCTAAGTACTTCTTTTACAGCAATATTATGAATTTTTTCAAGACCGAGATTACACTGGCC
AATGGAGAGATTCGGAAGCGACCACTTATCGAAACAAACGGAGAAACAGGAGAAATCGTGTGGGACAAGG
GTAGGGATTTCGCGACAGTCCGGAAGGTCCTGTCCATGCCGCAGGTGAACATCGTTAAAAAGACCGAAGT
ACAGACCGGAGGCTTCTCCAAGGAAAGTATCCTCCCGAAAAGGAACAGCGACAAGCTGATCGCACGCAAA
AAAGATTGGGACCCCAAGAAATACGGCGGATTCGATTCTCCTACAGTCGCTTACAGTGTACTGGTTGTGG
CCAAAGTGGAGAAAGGGAAGTCTAAAAAACTCAAAAGCGTCAAGGAACTGCTGGGCATCACAATCATGGA
GCGATCAAGCTTCGAAAAAAACCCCATCGACTTTCTCGAAGCGAAAGGATATAAAGAGGTCAAAAAAGAC
CTCATCATTAAGCTTCCCAAGTACTCTCTCTTTGAGCTTGAAAACGGCCGGAAACGAATGCTCGCTAGTG
CGGGCGAGCTGCAGAAAGGTAACGAGCTGGCACTGCCCTCTAAATACGTTAATTTCTTGTATCTGGCCAG
CCACTATGAAAAGCTCAAAGGGTCTCCCGAAGATAATGAGCAGAAGCAGCTGTTCGTGGAACAACACAAA
CACTACCTTGATGAGATCATCGAGCAAATAAGCGAGTTCTCCAAAAGAGTGATCCTCGCCGACGCTAACC
TCGATAAGGTGCTTTCTGCTTACAATAAGCACAGGGATAAGCCCATCAGGGAGCAGGCAGAAAACATTAT
CCACTTGTTTACTCTGACCAACTTGGGCGCGCCTGCAGCCTTCAAGTACTTCGACACCACCATAGACAGA
AAGCGGTACACCTCTACAAAGGAGGTCCTGGACGCCACACTGATTCATCAGTCAATTACGGGGCTCTATG
AAACAAGAATCGACCTCTCTCAGCTCGGTGGAGACGGAACAAGAAAGAGAAGAAAGGTGTGACGGATCCT
CGAATATGAAGATGAAGATGAAATATTTGGTGTGTCAAATAAAAAGCTTGTGTGCTTAAGTTTGTGTTTT
TTTCTTGGCTTGTTGTGTTATGAATTTGTGGCTTTTTCTAATATCAAATGAATGTAAGATCTCATTATAA
TGAATAAACAAATGTTTCTATAATCCATTGTGAATGTTTTGTTGGATCTCTTCTGCAGCATATAACTACT
GTATGTGCTATGGTATGGACTATGGAATATGATTAAAGATAAGGTTTAAACTATCAGTGTTTGACAGGAT
ATATTGGCGGGTAAACCTAAGAGAAAAGAGCGTTTATTAGAATAATCGGATATTTAAAAGGGCGTGAAAA
GGTTTATCCGTTCGTCCATTTGTATGTGCATGCCAACCACAGGAGATCCAAAAGGATCTAGGTGAAGATC
CTTTTTGATAATCTCATGACCAAAATCCCTTAACGTGAGTTTTCGTTCCACTGAGCGTCAGACCCCGTAG
AAAAGATCAAAGGATCTTC
