>Addgene plasmid #246294 | p305N-11 | depositor partial sequence | sequence record 487323 | promoter
ATGGCTTCCCACATCGCTCTTTGAAACAACATCGTCATGCTTTATATCGACTCGCCTTCAACCATAGTTC
